Addgene plasmid #209550: pBTK1061
Purpose: BTK assembled plasmid for integrating a KanR+E2-Crimson cassette into the S. alvi genome in place of the clpA gene
Depositing lab: Jeffrey Barrick. Depositing organization: University of Texas at Austin. Publication: Single-step genome engineering in the bee gut symbiont Snodgrassella alvi. Lariviere PJ, Ashraf AHMZ, Leonard SP, Miller LG, Moran NA, Barrick JE. bioRxiv [Preprint]. 2023 Sep 20:2023.09.19.558440. doi: 10.1101/2023.09.19.558440. PubMed 37786689.
Backbone
  Vector backbone: pYTK095
  Backbone size w/o insert (bp): 1887
  Vector type: Synthetic Biology
Growth in bacteria
  Bacterial resistance: Ampicillin and Kanamycin, 100 & 50 μg/mL
  Growth temperature: 37°C
  Growth strain: DH5alpha
  Copy number: High Copy
Gene/Insert
  Gene/Insert name: E2-Crimson cassette flanked with homology arms for recombination into the S. alvi wkB2 genome to replace clpA (SALWKB2_RS04465)
  Species: Synthetic
  Insert size (bp): 3853
  Cloning method: Restriction Enzyme; 5′ cloning site BsaI-v2 (destroyed during cloning); 3′ cloning site BsaI-v2 (destroyed during cloning)
Terms and licenses: Academic/Nonprofit Terms; Industry Terms: Not Available to Industry
Depositor comments: Please visit https://doi.org/10.1101/2023.09.19.558440 for bioRxiv preprint.
How to cite: pBTK1061 was a gift from Jeffrey Barrick (Addgene plasmid # 209550 ; http://n2t.net/addgene:209550 ; RRID:Addgene_209550)
