[The description below was written by a language model from this plasmid's Addgene catalogue record and pLannotate feature annotations shown in this document.]
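Description:
pBTK1061 is a synthetic-biology plasmid assembled with the Bee Microbiome Toolkit (BTK) in the pYTK095 backbone. It serves as a donor for replacing the clpA gene (SALWKB2_RS04465) of the bee gut symbiont Snodgrassella alvi wkB2 with a marker and reporter cassette. The backbone supplies a high-copy ColE1/pUC-type origin and an ampicillin resistance gene (β-lactamase with its bla promoter) for propagation in E. coli. Because the insert also carries kanamycin resistance, the plasmid is maintained under dual ampicillin and kanamycin selection. The insert was joined to the backbone by BsaI-based Golden Gate-style assembly, which destroyed the cloning sites. No origin annotated in the feature table is described as functioning in S. alvi.

The payload of about 3.9 kb contains two divergently oriented coding sequences. One is E2-Crimson, a rapidly maturing far-red fluorescent protein derived from Discosoma, and the other is KanR, the aph(3')-Ia aminoglycoside phosphotransferase. The promoters driving these two genes are not annotated in the feature table. The record states that homology arms matching the S. alvi chromosome flank this cassette. The clpS- and cspD-like coding sequences detected downstream of KanR probably lie within one of these arms as genes neighbouring clpA, although the annotation software matched them only by homology to proteins from other bacteria. The unannotated region upstream of E2-Crimson presumably holds the other arm.

Recombination through both arms would swap clpA for the cassette. This yields kanamycin-selectable, far-red fluorescent integrants and so combines gene knockout with chromosomal labelling, in line with the single-step genome engineering approach for S. alvi with which the plasmid is associated.
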