Features (pLannotate 1.2.2; 7 found; start..end, strand, type, name):
   1110..1784    -  CDS            E2-Crimson: E2-Crimson is a basic (constitutively fluorescent) far red fluorescent protein published in 2009, derived from Discosoma sp.. It is reported to be a rapidly-maturing tetramer with low acid sensitivity.
   2050..2865    +  CDS            KanR: aminoglycoside phosphotransferase; aph(3')-Ia; confers resistance to kanamycin in bacteria or G418 (Geneticin®) in eukaryotes
   3064..3351    -  CDS            clpS: CLPS_CAMJE - Protein inferred from homology: Swiss-Prot protein existence level 3. Involved in the modulation of the specificity of the ClpAP- mediated ATP-dependent protein degradation. From Campylobacter jejuni subsp. jejuni serotype O:2 (strain ATCC 700819 / NCTC 11168).
   3590..3781    +  CDS            cspD: CSPD_BACCE - Experimental evidence at protein level: Swiss-Prot protein existence level 1. From Bacillus cereus.
   3902..4490    -  rep_origin     ori: high-copy-number ColE1/pMB1/pBR322/pUC origin of replication
   4593..4697    +  promoter       AmpR promoter: bla
   4698..5558    +  CDS            AmpR: β-lactamase; bla; confers resistance to ampicillin, carbenicillin, and related antibiotics
>Addgene plasmid #209550 | pBTK1061 | addgene full sequence | sequence record 418282 | Addgene NGS Result
TCAGGCAAATCAGGTGACTTTTCTGAAAACAACCGGATACGATTTTGGTATACGCAGCTTTGATGATCAG
CTTATTGCACCGCTGCAAAAAGTTTTAAATCAGCCACTGCCTGCGAATCGGTCACGGCTGATTGCGCTGC
ATATCATAGGTTCTCATCCTAATCCGTGCGACCGTCTTCCACAACCAGCGCATCACTATGTCGATAATAA
CAACAGTAACTGCTATATTGACACTATCCGGCAGACAGACAATTTACTAAGTCAGATATATAGTGCATTA
CAGCACAGCGGTCAGCCATTCAGTATGTTGTATTTCAGCGATCACGGTTTAAGTCACGATAAAAACAGTT
ATGAAAAAAACAGCCTCGTGCGTTCTGAAAGTATTCTTCGTCATAATGATCACTTCTATCAGAACTACCA
CGTACCATTAGTGATTATCAGCAGCAATGAAACCGGACAATTACGTAACAAAGCACGGCGCAGCGGTTTA
GAATTGCTGGATGGAGTTGCACAATGGCTGGGAATCAGCACCCCGCAACTGCCGTATAGTAAACAATTTT
TCAGTGAAACGGACAGTACTCAGCTAGAGGTTCTGGATCTCAATCAGCGGTTACAACCTGTAGATAAGCT
GCAAAACGATCCTCTCCCTGCACAATTGCAGTGACAATTACATAAAAAAACAATCTCTCTGTTTTTTTAC
AAAGCAGAGAGATTAAATTTTTCAAATAATTTCAGATTAAAGCTTTACATTTGATATGAATCAAAACACT
TCTGAACAAAAACATTATAATGAATTTACTTTGATTGGTTTCCTCTTGATGTGTGTGTTTAAGTGTGGCT
CTTCGCCACACTTTTTTTTATCTTAATTTTGACATTCTTAACATAATTATTCAATTGTTACTGATTCAAA
TTTGTTCTGATCAGCTTCCTGAGAATCCGCAAAATCCAGTACTACTTCATCTGACTGCCAGCGACGCAGC
TGACAAATGCTCTTTCCCTAAACTCCCCCCATAAAAAAACCCGCCGAAGCGGGTTTTTACGTTATTTGCG
GATTAACGATTACGGATTTACAATTCGTCGTGCTTGTACAATTCGTCCATACCGTGAGTCTGGAACAGGT
GGTGGCGGGCCTCGGCGCGCTCGTACTGCTCCACCACGGTGTAGTCCTCGTTGTGGGAGGTGATGTCGAG
CTTGTAGTCCACGTAGTGGTAGCCGGGCAGCTTCACGGGCTTCTTGGCCATGTAGATGGACTTGAACTCA
CACAGGTAGTGGCCGCCGCCCTTCAGCTTCAGCGCCATGTGGTTCTCGCCCTTCAGCACGCCGTCGCGGG
GGTAGTTGCGCTCAGTGGAGGGCTCCCAGCCCAGAGTCTTCTTCTGCATTACGGGGCCGTCGGAGGGGAA
GTTCACGCCGATGAACTTCACGTGGTAGATGAGGGTGCCGTCCTGCAGGGAGGAGTCCTGGGTCACGGTC
ACCACGCCGCCGTCCTCGAAGTTCATCACGCGCTCCCACTTGAAGCCCTCGGGGAAGGACTGCTTGAGGT
AGTCGGGGATGTCGGCGGGGTGCTTGATGTACGCCTTGGAGCCGTAGAAGAACTGGGGGGACAGGATGTC
CCAGGCGAAGGGCAGGGGGCCGCCCTTGGTCACTTGCAGCTTGGCGGTCTGGGTGCCCTCGTAGGGCTTG
CCCTCGCCCACGCCCTCGATCTCGAACTCGTGGCCGTTCACGGAGCCCTCCATGTGCACCTTGAAGCGCA
TGAAGGGCTTGATGACGTTCTCAGTGCTATCCATATGTAATATCTCCTCTGTTTCTGTATAACAGTACTA
TGTGATTATACCAGCCCCCTCACTACATGTCAAGAATAAACTGCCAAAGCGTTCGTCTGCAATTATCGGC
CAGTTCACATACTGATCCTTCAACTCAGCAAAAGTTCGATTTATTCAACAAAGCCACGTTGTGTCTCAAA
ATCTCTGATGTTACATTGCACAAGATAAAAATATATCATCATGAACAATAAAACTGTCTGCTTACATAAA
CAGTAATACAAGGGGTGTTATGAGCCATATTCAACGGGAAACGTCTTGCTCCAGGCCGCGATTAAATTCC
AACATGGATGCTGATTTATATGGGTATAAATGGGCTCGCGATAATGTCGGGCAATCAGGTGCGACAATCT
ATCGATTGTATGGGAAGCCCGATGCGCCAGAGTTGTTTCTGAAACATGGCAAAGGTAGCGTTGCCAATGA
TGTTACAGATGAGATGGTCAGACTAAACTGGCTGACGGAATTTATGCCTCTTCCGACCATCAAGCATTTT
ATCCGTACTCCTGATGATGCATGGTTACTCACCACTGCGATCCCCGGGAAAACAGCATTCCAGGTATTAG
AAGAATATCCTGATTCAGGTGAAAATATTGTTGATGCGCTGGCAGTGTTCCTGCGCCGGTTGCATTCGAT
TCCTGTTTGTAATTGTCCTTTTAACAGCGATCGCGTATTTCGCCTCGCTCAGGCGCAATCACGAATGAAT
AACGGTTTGGTTGATGCGAGTGATTTTGATGACGAGCGTAATGGCTGGCCTGTTGAACAAGTCTGGAAAG
AAATGCATAAGCTTTTGCCATTCTCACCGGATTCAGTCGTCACTCATGGTGATTTCTCACTTGATAACCT
TATTTTTGACGAGGGGAAATTAATAGGTTGTATTGATGTTGGACGAGTCGGAATCGCAGACCGATACCAG
GATCTTGCCATCCTATGGAACTGCCTCGGTGAGTTTTCTCCTTCATTACAGAAACGGCTTTTTCAAAAAT
ATGGTATTGATAATCCTGATATGAATAAATTGCAGTTTCATTTGATGCTCGATGAGTTTTTCTAATCAGA
ATTGGTTAATTGGTTGTAACACCGTTGCTGTGCCGAAATCATATCCGACCTCCTGACAAAGTAACGTTAT
CAATAGCGACTGCAACCAATTTTATTCACTTGTATAAACAACATGAAGCATACACGATAAAATTCAAGTA
GCGCCCGCAGAACTAATATTTCACCCGTAATTACCCAAACAGGCAATTCAGGCCTCTTCTACCAAACACT
GTAAAGGAAAACCGGCTGCTTCCGAGCGTGACAAAACCTGATTACATTTTGTTTCTGCAATATCTTTTTG
AAACACACCGCATATCCCGCTGCCTGATTCATGCACCATCAGCATAATAGCTATGGCCTGCGTATGTGGT
AAATGAAACACATCCATTAAAATTGCAATTACAAAGTCCATTGTCGTGTAATCATCATTCAGCAAAACCA
CTTTATAGCGCTTTGGCGGCATTATCATGGATTTCTGGCTCTGGCTAACAATTTGTATCTTCGAATTTGA
CATTGTCTATTAATCTACATGTATCTGTGGGTTTTTAGTAACGGTTTTAATAATTTTATCATTTTTCGGT
AAGCTTGCTTGACGTTAGTTCTTAACCTATGTAAAAAGACTACTTAACAAGTCAGACATAGACTGCCAGA
CAAACTGTTGTACAGTCGTTCACTATTTTTTTGGCCTTTTTGTGTCGTAAACTTGTTCTTTATTTTGTTT
TTTATGTATAGGAAGTTTCATGGCAACTGGTATTGTTAAGTGGTTTAACGACGCTAAAGGTTTTGGTTTT
ATTACCCCAGATGAAGGTGGCGAAGATTTGTTTGCACATTTCTCTGCAATCAACATGAATGGTTTCAAAA
CCTTGAAAGAAGGTCAACGTGTATCTTTTGATGTGACCACCGGTCCAAAAGGTAAACAAGCGGCTAATAT
TCAGGAATTCAGGGGCGGCCGCACGGTTATCCACAGAATCAGGGGATAACGCAGGAAAGAACATGTGAGC
AAAAGGCCAGCAAAAGGCCAGGAACCGTAAAAAGGCCGCGTTGCTGGCGTTTTTCCATAGGCTCCGCCCC
CCTGACGAGCATCACAAAAATCGACGCTCAAGTCAGAGGTGGCGAAACCCGACAGGACTATAAAGATACC
AGGCGTTTCCCCCTGGAAGCTCCCTCGTGCGCTCTCCTGTTCCGACCCTGCCGCTTACCGGATACCTGTC
CGCCTTTCTCCCTTCGGGAAGCGTGGCGCTTTCTCATAGCTCACGCTGTAGGTATCTCAGTTCGGTGTAG
GTCGTTCGCTCCAAGCTGGGCTGTGTGCACGAACCCCCCGTTCAGCCCGACCGCTGCGCCTTATCCGGTA
ACTATCGTCTTGAGTCCAACCCGGTAAGACACGACTTATCGCCACTGGCAGCAGCCACTGGTAACAGGAT
TAGCAGAGCGAGGTATGTAGGCGGTGCTACAGAGTTCTTGAAGTGGTGGCCTAACTACGGCTACACTAGA
AGAACAGTATTTGGTATCTGCGCTCTGCTGAAGCCAGTTACCTTCGGAAAAAGAGTTGGTAGCTCTTGAT
CCGGCAAACAAACCACCGCTGGTAGCGGTGGTTTTTTTGTTTGCAAGCAGCAGATTACGCGCAGAAAAAA
AGGATCTCAAGAAGATCCTTTGATCTTTTCTACGGGGTCTGACGCTCAGTGGAACGAAAACTCACGTTAA
GGGATTTTGGTCATGACAGGTGGCACTTTTCGGGGAAATGTGCGCGGAACCCCTATTTGTTTATTTTTCT
AAATACATTCAAATATGTATCCGCTCATGAGACAATAACCCTGATAAATGCTTCAATAATATTGAAAAAG
GAAGAGTATGAGTATTCAACATTTCCGTGTCGCCCTTATTCCCTTTTTTGCGGCATTTTGCCTTCCTGTT
TTTGCTCACCCAGAAACGCTGGTGAAAGTAAAAGATGCTGAAGATCAGTTGGGTGCACGAGTGGGTTACA
TCGAACTGGATCTCAACAGCGGTAAGATCCTTGAGAGTTTTCGCCCCGAAGAACGTTTTCCAATGATGAG
CACTTTTAAAGTTCTGCTATGTGGCGCGGTATTATCCCGTATTGACGCCGGGCAAGAGCAACTCGGTCGC
CGCATACACTATTCTCAGAATGACTTGGTTGAGTACTCACCAGTCACAGAAAAGCATCTTACGGATGGCA
TGACAGTAAGAGAATTATGCAGTGCTGCCATAACCATGAGTGATAACACTGCGGCCAACTTACTTCTGAC
AACGATCGGAGGACCGAAGGAGCTAACCGCTTTTTTGCACAACATGGGGGATCATGTAACTCGCCTTGAT
CGTTGGGAACCGGAGCTGAATGAAGCCATACCAAACGACGAGCGTGACACCACGATGCCTGTAGCAATGG
CAACAACGTTGCGCAAACTATTAACTGGCGAACTACTTACTCTAGCTTCCCGGCAACAATTAATAGACTG
GATGGAGGCGGATAAAGTTGCAGGACCACTTCTGCGCTCGGCCCTTCCGGCTGGCTGGTTTATTGCTGAT
AAATCTGGAGCCGGTGAGCGTGGGTCCCGCGGTATCATTGCAGCACTGGGGCCAGATGGTAAGCCCTCCC
GTATCGTAGTTATCTACACGACGGGGAGTCAGGCAACTATGGATGAACGAAATAGACAGATCGCTGAGAT
AGGTGCCTCACTGATTAAGCATTGGTAACTGTCAGACCAAGTTTACTCATATATACTTTAGATTGATTTA
AAACTTCATTTTTAATTTAAAAGGATCTAGGTGAAGATCCTTTTTGATAATCGCGGCCGCTGTAGAATTC
TGGATACTGTCTGGTTATCTAATCAGGGGGCTCTCGGACAATACGATACATCAATTTCCACTATTGCTCA
